>Addgene plasmid #247724 | pAAV-EF1a>WAChR_1m-G-mScarlet-Soma-E; WPRE3-BGH polyA; AmpR | addgene full sequence | sequence record 495858 | Addgene NGS Result
ACAGGATTAGCAGAGCGAGGTATGTAGGCGGTGCTACAGAGTTCTTGAAGTGGTGGCCTAACTACGGCTA
CACTAGAAGAACAGTATTTGGTATCTGCGCTCTGCTGAAGCCAGTTACCTTCGGAAAAAGAGTTGGTAGC
TCTTGATCCGGCAAACAAACCACCGCTGGTAGCGGTGGTTTTTTTGTTTGCAAGCAGCAGATTACGCGCA
GAAAAAAAGGATCTCAAGAAGATCCTTTGATCTTTTCTACGGGGTCTGACGCTCAGTGGAACGAAAACTC
ACGTTAAGGGATTTTGGTCATGAGATTATCAAAAAGGATCTTCACCTAGATCCTTTTAAATTAAAAATGA
AGTTTTAAATCAATCTAAAGTATATATGAGTAAACTTGGTCTGACAGTTACCAATGCTTAATCAGTGAGG
CACCTATCTCAGCGATCTGTCTATTTCGTTCATCCATAGTTGCCTGACTCCCCGTCGTGTAGATAACTAC
GATACGGGAGGGCTTACCATCTGGCCCCAGTGCTGCAATGATACCGCGGCTTCCACGCTCACCGGCTCCA
GATTTATCAGCAATAAACCAGCCAGCCGGAAGGGCCGAGCGCAGAAGTGGTCCTGCAACTTTATCCGCCT
CCATCCAGTCTATTAATTGTTGCCGGGAAGCTAGAGTAAGTAGTTCGCCAGTTAATAGTTTGCGCAACGT
TGTTGCCATTGCTACAGGCATCGTGGTGTCACGCTCGTCGTTTGGTATGGCTTCATTCAGCTCCGGTTCC
CAACGATCAAGGCGAGTTACATGATCCCCCATGTTGTGCAAAAAAGCGGTTAGCTCCTTCGGTCCTCCGA
TCGTTGTCAGAAGTAAGTTGGCCGCAGTGTTATCACTCATGGTTATGGCAGCACTGCATAATTCTCTTAC
TGTCATGCCATCCGTAAGATGCTTTTCTGTGACTGGTGAGTACTCAACCAAGTCATTCTGAGAATAGTGT
ATGCGGCGACCGAGTTGCTCTTGCCCGGCGTCAATACGGGATAATACCGCGCCACATAGCAGAACTTTAA
AAGTGCTCATCATTGGAAAACGTTCTTCGGGGCGAAAACTCTCAAGGATCTTACCGCTGTTGAGATCCAG
TTCGATGTAACCCACTCGTGCACCCAACTGATCTTCAGCATCTTTTACTTTCACCAGCGTTTCTGGGTGA
GCAAAAACAGGAAGGCAAAATGCCGCAAAAAAGGGAATAAGGGCGACACGGAAATGTTGAATACTCATAC
TCTTCCTTTTTCAATATTATTGAAGCATTTATCAGGGTTATTGTCTCATGAGCGGATACATATTTGAATG
TATTTAGAAAAATAAACAAATAGGGGTTCCGCGCACATTTCCCCGAAAAGTGCCACCTGACGTCTAAGAA
ACCATTATTATCATGACATTAACCTATAAAAATAGGCGTATCACGAGGCCCTTTCGTCTCGCGCGTTTCG
GTGATGACGGTGAAAACCTCTGACACATGCAGCTCCCGGAGACGGTCACAGCTTGTCTGTAAGCGGATGC
CGGGAGCAGACAAGCCCGTCAGGGCGCGTCAGCGGGTGTTGGCGGGTGTCGGGGCTGGCTTAACTATGCG
GCATCAGAGCAGATTGTACTGAGAGTGCACCATAAAATTGTAAACGTTAATATTTTGTTAAAATTCGCGT
TAAATTTTTGTTAAATCAGCTCATTTTTTAACCAATAGACCGAAATCGGCAAAATCCCTTATAAATCAAA
AGAATAGCCCGAGATAGAGT
[37 nt withheld, positions 1771-1807]
AAAGAACGTGGACTCCAACGTCAAAGG
[141 nt withheld, positions 1835-1975]
G
[46 nt withheld, positions 1977-2022]
A
[95 nt withheld, positions 2024-2118]
TATGCGGTGTGAAATACCGCACAGATGCGTAAGGAGAAAATACCGCATCAGGCGCCCCTGCAGGCAGCTG
CGCGCTCGCTCGCTCACTGAGGCCGCCCGGGCAAAGCCCGGGCGTCGGGCGACCTTTGGTCGCCCGGCCT
CAGTGAGCGAGCGAGCGCGCAGAGAGGGAGTGGCCAACTCCATCACTAGGGGTTCCTGCGGCCCTCCCCA
GCATGCCTGCTATTCTCTTCCCAATCCTCCCCCTTGCTGTCCTGCCCCACCCCACCCCCCAGAATAGAAT
GACACCTACTCAGACAATGCGATGCAATTTCCTCATTTTATTAGGAAAGGACAGTGGGAGTGGCACCTTC
CAGGGTCAAGGAAGGCACGGGGGAGGGGCAAACAACAGATGGCTGGCAACTAGAAGGCACAGTCGAGGCT
GATCAGCGAGCTCTAGGAATTCCACCACGGAATTGTCAGTGCCCAACAGCCGAGCCCCTGTCCAGCAGCG
GGCAAGGCAGGCGGCGATGAGTTCCGCCGTGGCAAGAACTAACCAGGATTTATACAAGGAGGAGAAAATG
AAAGCCATACGGGAAGCAATAGCATGATACAAAGGCATTAAAGCAGCGTATCCACATAGCGTAAAAGGAG
CAACATAGTTAAGAATACCAGTCAATCTTTCACAAATTTTGTAATCCAGAGGTTGATTATGAATTCCCAC
TTTGTACAAGAAAGCTGGGTTTACACCTCGTTCTCGTAGCAGAAGAATCTGGTGGCTTCAGGGAAGTCCG
TGGCACAGCTGATGAAGCTGTCAATGCTGGACATGCTCCGCATGTCGATGACGCCCTCCGTGCGTGCGGG
CAGAGGGGCCACGGGGCTGGGCATGCTGCTCATCTCCAGCTCCTCTGGAGGCTTGCTCTGCGGGGCCATC
TCCTTGGTGTTGAGGATGGGCTGGGACTGCTTGTACAGCTCGTCCATGCCGCCGGTGGAGTGGCGGCCCT
CGGAGCGTTCGTACTGTTCCACCACGGTGTAGTCCTCGTTGTGGGAGGTGATGTCCAACTTGCGGTCCAC
GTTGTAGGCGCCGGGCATCTGCACGGGCTTCTTGGCCTTGTAGGTGGTCTTGAAGTCCGCCAGGTAGCGC
CCGCCGTCCTTCAGGCGCAGGGCCATCTTAATGTCGCCCTTCAGCACGCCGTCCTCGGGGTACAACCGCT
CGGTGGACGCTTCCCAGCCCATTGTCTTCTTCTGCATTACGGGGCCGTCAGGAGGGAAGTTGGTGCCGCG
GAGCTTCACCTTGTAGATCAGGGTGCCGTCCTCCAGGGAGGTGTCCTGGGTCACGGTCACGGCGCCGCCG
TCCTCGAAGTTCATCACGCGGTCCCACTTGAAGCCCTCGGGGAAGGACTGCTTATAGTAGTCGGGGATGT
CGGCGGGGTGCTTGGTGAAGGCCCTGGAGCCGTACATGAACTGAGGGGACAGGATGTCCCAGGAGAAGGG
CAGGGGGCCACCCTTGGTCACCTTCAGCTTGGCGGTCTGGGTGCCCTCGTAGGGGCGGCCCTCGCCCTCG
CCCTCGATCTCGAACTCGTGGCCGTTCATGGAGCCCTCCATGTGCACCTTGAACCGCATGAACTCCTTGA
TCACTGCCTCGCCCTTGCTCACCACGTTGATATCGATCTGGTCCAGGGGGATGTACTCGCCCTCGCTGGT
GATCCTGCTCTTGGCGGCCGCTCCGCTAGCGTAGGGGTCGTCTTCTTCAACGGGCATCATCACGGTGGCG
CCATCGGCGCCAGCGGCGGTCAAGGTTTTCTGATTCTCCTCGTCGATCTCCTGTCTCTGCCTTTTCAGCT
CATCCCAGGCGTAGTCCTCGATGTGCAGTCTGCACCTCAGCATGAACACGCCGAAAATGGTCTTGCAGGT
AATGTCTAGGAAGGCGTGAATGATAGCAAAGGCCTCCTCGCTGATCACGCCGGTGGTGTGAAAGCCCAGC
AGCCACAGCACGGGGAACATGGGCCAGAAGCCGAAGAAGATGAACATGGCCCTCTCCAGGTCCTTCTTGG
CGCAGTCGGGCACGTACCTGATCCTCTTTCTCACCTCGTTGAAAAAGAAGTAGAAGAAAATGCTAAACAG
GGTGCAGCCGATAGCGAAGTAGATGTACTTCTCGGGGCTCCTCACGATGAAGCTGGCGAGGGCGATCACC
AGCAGCACGGCGGTGCTGCCGGTGAAGGCCAGCTTGTAGGGCACGTCCACGGTGAAGCACAGGTCCATCA
CGATCAGGGGGCATGTCACGATGTAGTCCAGGTACCAGTACCTGTTCAGGCTAAACTCGCTGGTGCTGTC
CCTAGCAAAGTCGCTGGTCTTGGCCACGTACATCAGGCCGGTTAAGAAGGCGATGGCGGCAGACAGGGTA
TTCAGTTCCAGGGGTCTTCTCTTGGGATGGGGGTGGGCTCCAAAGCCGGTTCCCCTCCAAGAGTAGTACC
AGAACACCACGCCGCTTCCAAGCAGAATCACGGCGCTAAATCCGTCGATGGTTGCAAGCAGGGTGTAATT
CATGCTCATCTGAGGAGAAGGGGCAGCCTGAGCACAAGAGGTGGTGCCTCCGTTAGGATTGGGGCTTTGA
TCTGTGGGGGCCACCACGGTAGGGGGTGTAGGACAGGCGCTCATGGTGGCAGCCTGCTTTTTTGTACAAA
CTTGTCACGACACCTGAAATGGAAGAAAAAAACTTTGAACCACTGTCTGAGGCTTGAGAATGAACCAAGA
TCCAAACTCAAAAAGGGCAAATTCCAAGGAGAATTACATCAAGTGCCAAGCTGGCCTAACTTCAGTCTCC
ACCCACTCAGTGTGGGGAAACTCCATCGCATAAAACCCCTCCCCCCAACCTAAAGACGACGTACTCCAAA
AGCTCGAGAACTAATCGAGGTGCCTGGACGGCGCCCGGTACTCCGTGGAGTCACATGAAGCGACGGCTGA
GGACGGAAAGGCCCTTTTCCTTTGTGTGGGTGACTCACCCGCCCGCTCTCCCGAGCGCCGCGTCCTCCAT
TTTGAGCTCCCTGCAGCAGGGCCGGGAAGCGGCCATCTTTCCGCTCACGCAACTGGTGCCGACCGGGCCA
GCCTTGCCGCCCAGGGCGGGGCGATACACGGCGGCGCGAGACCAGGCACCAGAGCAGGCCGGCCAGCTTG
AGACTACCCCCGTCCGATTCTCGGTGGCCGCGCTCGCAGGCCCCGCCTCGCCGAACATGTGCGCTGGGAC
GCACGGGCCCCGTCGCCGCCCGCGGCCCCAAAAACCGAAATACCAGTGTGCAGATCTTGGCCCGCATTTA
CAAGACTATCTTGCCAGAAAAAAAGCGTCGCAGCAGGTCATCAAAAATTTTAAATGGCTAGAGACTTATC
GAAAGCAGCGAGACAGGCGCGAAGGTGCCACCAGATTCGCACGCGGCGGCCCCAGCGCCCAGGCCAGGCC
TCAACTCAAGCACGAGGCGAAGGGGCTCCTTAAGCGCAAGGCCTCGAACTCTCCCACCCACTTCCAACCC
GAAGCTCGGGATCAAGAATCACGTACTGCAGCCAGGTGGAAGTAATTCAAGGCACGCAAGGGCCATAACC
CGTAAAGAGGCCAGGCCCGCGGGAACCACACACGGCACTTACCTGTGTTCTGGCGGCAAACCCGTTGCGA
AAAAGAACGTTCACGGCGACTACTGCACTTATATACGGTTCTCCCCCACCCTCGGGAAAAAGGCGGAGCC
AGTACACGACATCACTTTCCCAGTTTACCCCGCGCCACCTTCTCTAGGCACCGGTTCAATTGCCGACCCC
TCCCCCCAACTTCTCGGGGACTGTGGGCGATGTGCGCTCTGCCCACTGACGGGCACCGGAGCCCAACTTT
TCTATACAAAGTTGTCTAGAAGGAACCCCTAGTGATGGAGTTGGCCACTCCCTCTCTGCGCGCTCGCTCA
CTGAGGCCGGGCGACCAAAGGTCGCCCGACGCCCGGGCTTTGCCCGGGCGGCCTCAGTGAGCGAGCGAGC
GCGCAGCTGCCTGCAGGACATGTGAGCAAAAGGCCAGCAAAAGGCCAGGAACCGTAAAAAGGCCGCGTTG
CTGGCGTTTTTCCATAGGCTCCGCCCCCCTGACGAGCATCACAAAAATCGACGCTCAAGTCAGAGGTGGC
GAAACCCGACAGGACTATAAAGATACCAGGCGTTTCCCCCTGGAAGCTCCCTCGTGCGCTCTCCTGTTCC
GACCCTGCCGCTTACCGGATACCTGTCCGCCTTTCTCCCTTCGGGAAGCGTGGCGCTTTCTCATAGCTCA
CGCTGTAGGTATCTCAGTTCGGTGTAGGTCGTTCGCTCCAAGCTGGGCTGTGTGCACGAACCCCCCGTTC
AGCCCGACCGCTGCGCCTTATCCGGTAACTATCGTCTTGAGTCCAACCCGGTAAGACACGACTTATCGCC
ACTGGCAGCAGCCACTGGTA
Features (pLannotate 1.2.2; 21 found; start..end, strand, type, name):
    398..1258    -  CDS            AmpR: β-lactamase; bla; confers resistance to ampicillin, carbenicillin, and related antibiotics
   1259..1363    -  promoter       AmpR promoter: bla
   1458..1493    +  CDS            rop (fragment): Rop protein, which maintains plasmids at low copy number; rop
   1595..1644    +  misc_feature   bom (fragment): basis of mobility region from pBR322
   1645..2100    -  rep_origin     f1 ori (sequence partly withheld): f1 bacteriophage origin of replication; arrow indicates direction of (+) strand synthesis
   2119..2170    +  misc_feature   bom (fragment): basis of mobility region from pBR322
   2175..2315    -  repeat_region  AAV2 ITR: inverted terminal repeat of adeno-associated virus serotype 2 inverted
   2419..2530    -  polyA_signal   bGH poly(A) signal: bovine growth hormone polyadenylation signal
   2561..2643    -  misc_feature   WPRE (fragment): woodchuck hepatitis virus posttranscriptional regulatory element
   2649..2806    -  misc_feature   WPRE (fragment): woodchuck hepatitis virus posttranscriptional regulatory element
   2815..2835    +  protein_bind   attB2: mutant version of attB; core recombination site for the Gateway® BP reaction BP Clonase™
   2863..3057    -  CDS            Kcnb1 (fragment): KCNB1_MOUSE - Experimental evidence at protein level: Swiss-Prot protein existence level 1. Voltage-gated potassium channel that mediates transmembrane potassium transport in excitable membranes, primarily in the brain, but also in the pancreas and cardiovascular system. Contributes to the regulation of the action potential (AP) repolarization, duration and frequency of repetitive AP firing in neurons, muscle cells and endocrine cells and plays a role in homeostatic attenuation of electrical excitability throughout the brain (PubMed:14684365, PubMed:19383458, PubMed:24494598). Plays also a rol
   3058..3752    -  CDS            mScarlet (fragment): bright monomeric red fluorescent protein evolved from a synthetic template (Bindels et al., 2016)
   3751..3810    -  CDS            KCNJ2 (fragment): KCNJ2_HUMAN - Also known as IRK1. Experimental evidence at protein level: Swiss-Prot protein existence level 1. Probably participates in establishing action potential waveform and excitability of neuronal and muscle tissues. Inward rectifier potassium channels are characterized by a greater tendency to allow potassium to flow into the cell rather than out of it. Their voltage dependence is regulated by the concentration of extracellular potassium; as external potassium is raised, the voltage range of the channel opening shifts to more positive voltages. The inward rectification is mainly due t
   4759..4783    -  protein_bind   attB1: mutant version of attB; recombination site for the Gateway® BP reaction BP Clonase™
   4792..4995    -  intron         EF-1α intron A: truncated intron upstream of the start codon of human EF-1α
   5621..5730    -  intron         EF-1α intron A (fragment): intron upstream of the start codon of human EF-1α
   5731..5942    -  promoter       EF-1α core promoter: core promoter for human elongation factor EF-1α
   5962..5982    -  protein_bind   attB4: mutant version of attB; core recombination site for the Gateway® BP reaction BP Clonase™
   5989..6125    +  repeat_region  AAV2 ITR: inverted terminal repeat of adeno-associated virus serotype 2 inverted
   6187..227     -  rep_origin     ori (across the origin): high-copy-number ColE1/pMB1/pBR322/pUC origin of replication
