[The description below was written by a language model from this plasmid's Addgene catalogue record and pLannotate feature annotations shown in this document.]
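Description:
pAAV-EF1a>WAChR_1m-G-mScarlet-Soma-E is a 6.5 kb AAV transfer plasmid built on a commercial pAAV[Exp] backbone for constitutive mammalian expression of a soma-targeted, fluorescently tagged excitatory opsin. In bacteria it is maintained by a high-copy ColE1/pUC-type origin and selected with ampicillin through the β-lactamase gene. An f1 origin and small remnants of pBR322 rop and bom sequences are also present in the backbone. Two AAV2 inverted terminal repeats flank the expression cassette, providing the cis elements needed for replication and packaging of the intervening DNA into recombinant AAV particles when helper functions are supplied. The plasmid can also be used directly for transfection.

Between the ITRs, the human EF-1α promoter (core promoter plus intron A sequence) drives a synthetic open reading frame made by gene synthesis. It encodes WAChR-1m, recorded as carrying S122L/F240A, followed by a Kir2.1 (KCNJ2) Golgi trafficking signal, the red fluorescent protein mScarlet, a Kv2.1 (Kcnb1) soma-targeting motif and a Kir2.1 ER export signal. The trafficking signals are commonly used to improve membrane delivery of opsins, while the Kv2.1 segment restricts the fusion to the cell body and mScarlet reports expression. The automated annotation does not label the opsin coding region itself or the short ER tag, though an unannotated gap upstream of the Golgi tag is consistent with the opsin. Transcripts are stabilised and terminated by a shortened WPRE (WPRE3) and the bovine growth hormone polyadenylation signal. Residual Gateway attB4, attB1 and attB2 sites mark the junctions of the promoter and ORF modules. The associated work describes WAChRs as excitatory opsins sensitive to indoor light levels, so the construct suits optogenetic activation of cells.
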