Addgene plasmid #247724: pAAV-EF1a>WAChR_1m-G-mScarlet-Soma-E; WPRE3-BGH polyA; AmpR
Purpose: Constitutive expression of WAChR-1m opsin fusion protein: {WAChR-1m}-{Kir2.1 Golgi tag}-{mScarlet}-{Kv2.1 soma tag}-{Kir2.1 ER tag}
Depositing lab: Alexander Naka. Depositing organization: Science Corporation. Publication: WAChRs are excitatory opsins sensitive to indoor lighting. Tose AJ, Nava AA, McGrath SN, Mardinly AR, Naka A. bioRxiv 2025.09.12.675947; doi: https://doi.org/10.1101/2025.09.12.675947.
Backbone
  Vector backbone: pAAV[Exp]
  Backbone manufacturer: Vectorbuilder
  Vector type: Mammalian Expression, AAV
Growth in bacteria
  Bacterial resistance: Ampicillin, 100 μg/mL
  Growth temperature: 30°C
  Growth strain: NEB Stable
  Copy number: High Copy
Gene/Insert
  Gene/Insert name: WAChR_1m-G-mScarlet-Soma-E
  Species: Synthetic
  Mutation: S122L/F240A
  Promoter: EF1a
  Tag / fusion protein: mScarlet (C terminal on insert)
  Cloning method: Gene Synthesis
Terms and licenses: Academic/Nonprofit Terms; Industry Terms: Not Available to Industry
Depositor comments: Please visit https://doi.org/10.1101/2025.09.12.675947 for bioRxiv preprint.
How to cite: pAAV-EF1a>WAChR_1m-G-mScarlet-Soma-E; WPRE3-BGH polyA; AmpR was a gift from Alexander Naka (Addgene plasmid # 247724 ; http://n2t.net/addgene:247724 ; RRID:Addgene_247724)
