>Addgene plasmid #247724 | pAAV-EF1a>WAChR_1m-G-mScarlet-Soma-E; WPRE3-BGH polyA; AmpR | depositor partial sequence | sequence record 487662 | WAChR_1m-G-mScarlet-Soma-E
ATGAGCGCCTGTCCTACACCCCCTACCGTGGTGGCCCCCACAGATCAAAGCCCCAATCCTAACGGAGGCA
CCACCTCTTGTGCTCAGGCTGCCCCTTCTCCTCAGATGAGCATGAATTACACCCTGCTTGCAACCATCGA
CGGATTTAGCGCCGTGATTCTGCTTGGAAGCGGCGTGGTGTTCTGGTACTACTCTTGGAGGGGAACCGGC
TTTGGAGCCCACCCCCATCCCAAGAGAAGACCCCTGGAACTGAATACCCTGTCTGCCGCCATCGCCTTCT
TAACCGGCCTGATGTACGTGGCCAAGACCAGCGACTTTGCTAGGGACAGCACCAGCGAGTTTAGCCTGAA
CAGGTACTGGTACCTGGACTACATCGTGACATGCCCCCTGATCGTGATGGACCTGTGCTTCACCGTGGAC
GTGCCCTACAAGCTGGCCTTCACCGGCAGCACCGCCGTGCTGCTGGTGATCGCCCTCGCCAGCTTCATCG
TGAGGAGCCCCGAGAAGTACATCTACTTCGCTATCGGCTGCACCCTGTTTAGCATTTTCTTCTACTTCTT
TTTCAACGAGGTGAGAAAGAGGATCAGGTACGTGCCCGACTGCGCCAAGAAGGACCTGGAGAGGGCCATG
TTCATCTTCTTCGGCTTCTGGCCCATGTTCCCCGTGCTGTGGCTGCTGGGCTTTCACACCACCGGCGTGA
TCAGCGAGGAGGCCTTTGCTATCATTCACGCCTTCCTAGACATTACCTGCAAGACCATTTTCGGCGTGTT
CATGCTGAGGTGCAGACTGCACATCGAGGACTACGCCTGGGATGAGCTGAAAAGGCAGAGACAGGAGATC
GACGAGGAGAATCAGAAAACCTTGACCGCCGCTGGCGCCGATGGCGCCACCGTGATGATGCCCGTTGAAG
AAGACGACCCCTACGCTAGCGGAGCGGCCGCCAAGAGCAGGATCACCAGCGAGGGCGAGTACATCCCCCT
GGACCAGATCGATATCAACGTGGTGAGCAAGGGCGAGGCAGTGATCAAGGAGTTCATGCGGTTCAAGGTG
CACATGGAGGGCTCCATGAACGGCCACGAGTTCGAGATCGAGGGCGAGGGCGAGGGCCGCCCCTACGAGG
GCACCCAGACCGCCAAGCTGAAGGTGACCAAGGGTGGCCCCCTGCCCTTCTCCTGGGACATCCTGTCCCC
TCAGTTCATGTACGGCTCCAGGGCCTTCACCAAGCACCCCGCCGACATCCCCGACTACTATAAGCAGTCC
TTCCCCGAGGGCTTCAAGTGGGACCGCGTGATGAACTTCGAGGACGGCGGCGCCGTGACCGTGACCCAGG
ACACCTCCCTGGAGGACGGCACCCTGATCTACAAGGTGAAGCTCCGCGGCACCAACTTCCCTCCTGACGG
CCCCGTAATGCAGAAGAAGACAATGGGCTGGGAAGCGTCCACCGAGCGGTTGTACCCCGAGGACGGCGTG
CTGAAGGGCGACATTAAGATGGCCCTGCGCCTGAAGGACGGCGGGCGCTACCTGGCGGACTTCAAGACCA
CCTACAAGGCCAAGAAGCCCGTGCAGATGCCCGGCGCCTACAACGTGGACCGCAAGTTGGACATCACCTC
CCACAACGAGGACTACACCGTGGTGGAACAGTACGAACGCTCCGAGGGCCGCCACTCCACCGGCGGCATG
GACGAGCTGTACAAGCAGTCCCAGCCCATCCTCAACACCAAGGAGATGGCCCCGCAGAGCAAGCCTCCAG
AGGAGCTGGAGATGAGCAGCATGCCCAGCCCCGTGGCCCCTCTGCCCGCACGCACGGAGGGCGTCATCGA
CATGCGGAGCATGTCCAGCATTGACAGCTTCATCAGCTGTGCCACGGACTTCCCTGAAGCCACCAGATTC
TTCTGCTACGAGAACGAGGTG
